Addgene plasmid #125077: pKD250.2
Purpose: Expression of torR under PLtetO-1, output promoter PtorCAD129
Depositing lab: Jeffrey Tabor. Depositing organization: Rice University. Publication: Rewiring bacterial two-component systems by modular DNA-binding domain swapping. Schmidl SR, Ekness F, Sofjan K, Daeffler KN, Brink KR, Landry BP, Gerhardt KP, Dyulgyarov N, Sheth RU, Tabor JJ. Nat Chem Biol. 2019 Jul;15(7):690-698. doi: 10.1038/s41589-019-0286-6. Epub 2019 May 20. PubMed 31110305.
Backbone
  Vector backbone: pProTet.E333
  Total vector size (bp): 4722
  Vector type: Bacterial Expression, Synthetic Biology
Growth in bacteria
  Bacterial resistance: Chloramphenicol, 25 μg/mL
  Growth temperature: 37°C
  Growth strain: NEB-10beta
  Copy number: High Copy
Gene/Insert 1
  Gene/Insert name: torR
  Insert size (bp): 690
  Entrez Gene: torR (a.k.a. b0995, ECK0986)
Gene/Insert 2
  Gene/Insert name: sfgfp (alt name: Super folder GFP)
  Species: Synthetic
  Insert size (bp): 714
Gene/Insert 3
  Gene/Insert name: tetR
  Species: Tn10 from E. coli
  Insert size (bp): 625
  GenBank ID: NC_009133.1
Terms and licenses: Academic/Nonprofit Terms; Industry Terms: Not Available to Industry
How to cite: pKD250.2 was a gift from Jeffrey Tabor (Addgene plasmid # 125077 ; http://n2t.net/addgene:125077 ; RRID:Addgene_125077)
