[The description below was written by a language model from this plasmid's Addgene catalogue record and pLannotate feature annotations shown in this document.]
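Description:
pKD250.2 is a 4.7 kb bacterial expression and synthetic-biology plasmid built on the pProTet.E333 backbone for use in E. coli. It replicates from a high-copy ColE1/pMB1-type origin and is selected with chloramphenicol through a cat gene driven by its native promoter and followed by the lambda t0 terminator. The two available sequence records (the depositor's and a sequencing-verified one) differ by one nucleotide in length and in their starting coordinate, but they carry the same fifteen annotated features in the same order.

The plasmid carries three same-strand expression units that together form a tunable response-regulator and reporter module. The first places E. coli torR under the PLtetO-1 promoter, a phage lambda PL derivative bearing tet operator sites. torR encodes the response regulator of the TorS/TorR two-component system, which senses trimethylamine-N-oxide. The second unit encodes superfolder GFP. According to the catalogue entry, its output promoter is PtorCAD129, which presumably lies in the unannotated region between the torR terminators and the sfGFP coding sequence, although the feature tables do not mark it. Phosphorylated TorR activates the torCAD promoter, so fluorescence reports TorR activity. The third unit expresses Tn10 TetR from what is annotated as a fragment of the constitutive J23119 promoter. TetR represses PLtetO-1, so TorR levels can be set with a tetracycline-class inducer. Each unit is insulated by rrnB T1 terminators, and the first two also have T7Te terminators.

No torS sensor kinase is annotated on this plasmid, so the kinase must be supplied from elsewhere. The associated publication concerns rewiring bacterial two-component systems by swapping DNA-binding domains, which suggests the plasmid serves to characterise the TorR pathway's output in that work.
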