Features (pLannotate 1.2.2; 15 found; start..end, strand, type, name):
      6..92      +  terminator     rrnB T1 terminator: Escherichia coli rrnB; transcription terminator T1 from the E. coli rrnB gene
    256..844     -  rep_origin     ori: high-copy-number ColE1/pMB1/pBR322/pUC origin of replication
    932..1026    -  terminator     lambda t0 terminator: transcription terminator from phage lambda
   1050..1706    -  CDS            cat: CAT_ECOLX - Experimental evidence at protein level: Swiss-Prot protein existence level 1. This enzyme is an effector of chloramphenicol resistance in bacteria. From Escherichia coli. This protein is used as a marker in many commonly used cloning vectors, such as pACYC184.
   1707..1809    -  promoter       cat promoter: promoter of the E. coli cat gene encoding chloramphenicol acetyltransferase
   1914..1987    +  promoter       PLtetO-1 promoter: modified phage lambda PL promoter with tet operator sites (Lutz and Bujard, 1997)
   2023..2712    +  CDS            torR: TORR_ECOLI - Experimental evidence at protein level: Swiss-Prot protein existence level 1. Member of the two-component regulatory system TorS/TorR involved in the anaerobic utilization of trimethylamine-N-oxide (TMAO). Phosphorylated TorR activates the transcription of the torCAD operon by binding to four decameric boxes located in the torCAD promoter. Box1, 2 and 4 contain the DNA sequence 5'-CTGTTCATAT-3' and box3 contains the DNA sequence 5'-CCGTTCATCC-3'. Phosphorylated as well as unphosphorylated TorR negatively regulates its own expression by binding to box1 and 2. From Escherichia coli
   2736..2807    +  terminator     rrnB T1 terminator: transcription terminator T1 from the E. coli rrnB gene
   2823..2850    +  terminator     T7Te terminator: phage T7 early transcription terminator
   3121..3834    +  CDS            superfolder GFP: GFP variant that folds robustly even when fused to poorly folded proteins (Pédelacq et al., 2006)
   3861..3932    +  terminator     rrnB T1 terminator: transcription terminator T1 from the E. coli rrnB gene
   3948..3975    +  terminator     T7Te terminator: phage T7 early transcription terminator
   3982..4026    +  misc_feature   MCS (fragment): pUC18/19 multiple cloning site
   4033..4061    +  promoter       J23119 promoter (fragment): bacterial promoter (Registry of Standard Biological Parts BBa J23119)
   4096..4722    +  CDS            TetR: tetracycline repressor TetR; tetR; TetR binds to the tetracycline operator tetO to inhibit transcription. This inhibition can be relieved by adding tetracycline or doxycycline.
>Addgene plasmid #125077 | pKD250.2 | depositor full sequence | sequence record 239100 | pKD250.2 sequence 4722 bps
GGCATCAAATAAAACGAAAGGCTCAGTCGAAAGACTGGGCCTTTCGTTTTATCTGTTGTTTGTCGGTGAA
CGCTCTCCTGAGTAGGACAAATCCGCCGCCCTAGACCTAGGCGTTCGGCTGCGGCGAGCGGTATCAGCTC
ACTCAAAGGCGGTAATACGGTTATCCACAGAATCAGGGGATAACGCAGGAAAGAACATGTGAGCAAAAGG
CCAGCAAAAGGCCAGGAACCGTAAAAAGGCCGCGTTGCTGGCGTTTTTCCATAGGCTCCGCCCCCCTGAC
GAGCATCACAAAAATCGACGCTCAAGTCAGAGGTGGCGAAACCCGACAGGACTATAAAGATACCAGGCGT
TTCCCCCTGGAAGCTCCCTCGTGCGCTCTCCTGTTCCGACCCTGCCGCTTACCGGATACCTGTCCGCCTT
TCTCCCTTCGGGAAGCGTGGCGCTTTCTCAATGCTCACGCTGTAGGTATCTCAGTTCGGTGTAGGTCGTT
CGCTCCAAGCTGGGCTGTGTGCACGAACCCCCCGTTCAGCCCGACCGCTGCGCCTTATCCGGTAACTATC
GTCTTGAGTCCAACCCGGTAAGACACGACTTATCGCCACTGGCAGCAGCCACTGGTAACAGGATTAGCAG
AGCGAGGTATGTAGGCGGTGCTACAGAGTTCTTGAAGTGGTGGCCTAACTACGGCTACACTAGAAGGACA
GTATTTGGTATCTGCGCTCTGCTGAAGCCAGTTACCTTCGGAAAAAGAGTTGGTAGCTCTTGATCCGGCA
AACAAACCACCGCTGGTAGCGGTGGTTTTTTTGTTTGCAAGCAGCAGATTACGCGCAGAAAAAAAGGATC
TCAAGAAGATCCTTTGATCTTTTCTACGGGGTCTGACGCTCAGTGGAACGAAAACTCACGTTAAGGGATT
TTGGTCATGACTAGTGCTTGGATTCTCACCAATAAAAAACGCCCGGCGGCAACCGAGCGTTCTGAACAAA
TCCAGATGGAGTTCTGAGGTCATTACTGGATCTATCAACAGGAGTCCAAGCGAGCTCGATATCAAATTAC
GCCCCGCCCTGCCACTCATCGCAGTACTGTTGTAATTCATTAAGCATTCTGCCGACATGGAAGCCATCAC
AGACGGCATGATGAACCTGAATCGCCAGCGGCATCAGCACCTTGTCGCCTTGCGTATAATATTTGCCCAT
GGTGAAAACGGGGGCGAAGAAGTTGTCCATATTGGCCACGTTTAAATCAAAACTGGTGAAACTCACCCAG
GGATTGGCTGAGACGAAAAACATATTCTCAATAAACCCTTTAGGGAAATAGGCCAGGTTTTCACCGTAAC
ACGCCACATCTTGCGAATATATGTGTAGAAACTGCCGGAAATCGTCGTGGTATTCACTCCAGAGCGATGA
AAACGTTTCAGTTTGCTCATGGAAAACGGTGTAACAAGGGTGAACACTATCCCATATCACCAGCTCACCG
TCTTTCATTGCCATACGAAATTCCGGATGAGCATTCATCAGGCGGGCAAGAATGTGAATAAAGGCCGGAT
AAAACTTGTGCTTATTTTTCTTTACGGTCTTTAAAAAGGCCGTAATATCCAGCTGAACGGTCTGGTTATA
GGTACATTGAGCAACTGACTGAAATGCCTCAAAATGTTCTTTACGATGCCATTGGGATATATCAACGGTG
GTATATCCAGTGATTTTTTTCTCCATTTTAGCTTCCTTAGCTCCTGAAAATCTCGATAACTCAAAAAATA
CGCCCGGTAGTGATCTTATTTCATTATGGTGAAAGTTGGAACCTCTTACGTGCCGATCAACGTCTCATTT
TCGCCAGATATCGACGTCTAAGAAACCATTATTATCATGACATTAACCTATAAAAATAGGCGTATCACGA
GGCCCTTTCGTCTTCACCTCGAGTCCCTATCAGTGATAGAGATTGACATCCCTATCAGTGATAGAGATAC
TGAGCACATCAGCAGGACGCACTGACCTAAGCGTAAAATAAGTAAATTACACCTATACAAGTATGCCACA
TCACATTGTTATTGTTGAAGATGAGCCGGTTACCCAGGCGCGATTACAATCCTACTTCACTCAGGAGGGG
TATACCGTTTCCGTTACGGCGAGCGGTGCTGGGCTACGGGAAATTATGCAGAATCAGTCGGTAGATTTAA
TTCTGCTGGATATCAACTTACCCGATGAAAATGGCCTGATGTTAACCCGCGCCCTGCGAGAACGCTCAAC
GGTGGGGATTATTCTGGTTACCGGACGCAGCGATCGGATTGACCGTATTGTTGGGCTGGAAATGGGCGCA
GACGATTACGTCACCAAACCGCTGGAACTGCGCGAACTGGTAGTACGGGTGAAAAATCTGCTCTGGCGAA
TCGACCTCGCGCGACAAGCTCAACCGCACACTCAGGACAACTGCTATCGCTTTGCCGGTTATTGCCTGAA
TGTGTCGCGCCATACGCTGGAGCGGGATGGCGAGCCGATTAAACTGACCCGCGCAGAGTATGAAATGTTG
GTGGCATTTGTGACGAATCCGGGCGAAATTCTCAGCCGTGAACGTCTGCTACGTATGCTTTCTGCGCGTC
GGGTGGAAAACCCTGACCTGCGCACCGTCGATGTGTTAATTCGTCGTTTACGTCATAAACTCAGCGCGGA
TTTACTGGTGACGCAACATGGTGAAGGTTATTTCTTAGCCGCTGATGTGTGCTAATAATAATCTAGACCA
GGCATCAAATAAAACGAAAGGCTCAGTCGAAAGACTGGGCCTTTCGTTTTATCTGTTGTTTGTCGGTGAA
CGCTCTCTACTAGAGTCACACTGGCTCACCTTCGGGTGGGCCTTTCTGCGTTTATAGTAAATCACTGCAT
AATTCGTGTCGCTCAAGGCGCACTCCCGTTCTGGATAATGTTTTTTGCGCCGACATCATAACGGTTCTGG
CAAATATTCTGAAATGAGCTGGTTAGCTAGTCACAGAGGGTTTTACTCATTCTGTTCATATCTGTTCATA
TTCTGCCGTAAGCCGTTCATCCTGACCAGTGCCGCTGTTCATATTTGCTCATTAAGATCGCTTCACTAAA
CCATAATTCTACAGGGGTTATTAAAGAGGAGAAATACTAGATGCGTAAAGGCGAAGAGCTGTTCACTGGT
GTCGTCCCTATTCTGGTGGAACTGGATGGTGATGTCAACGGTCATAAGTTTTCCGTGCGTGGCGAGGGTG
AAGGTGACGCAACTAATGGTAAACTGACGCTGAAGTTCATCTGTACTACTGGTAAACTGCCGGTACCTTG
GCCGACTCTGGTAACGACGCTGACTTATGGTGTTCAGTGCTTTGCTCGTTATCCGGACCATATGAAGCAG
CATGACTTCTTCAAGTCCGCCATGCCGGAAGGCTATGTGCAGGAACGCACGATTTCCTTTAAGGATGACG
GCACGTACAAAACGCGTGCGGAAGTGAAATTTGAAGGCGATACCCTGGTAAACCGCATTGAGCTGAAAGG
CATTGACTTTAAAGAAGACGGCAATATCCTGGGCCATAAGCTGGAATACAATTTTAACAGCCACAATGTT
TACATCACCGCCGATAAACAAAAAAATGGCATTAAAGCGAATTTTAAAATTCGCCACAACGTGGAGGATG
GCAGCGTGCAGCTGGCTGATCACTACCAGCAAAACACTCCAATCGGTGATGGTCCTGTTCTGCTGCCAGA
CAATCACTATCTGAGCACGCAAAGCGTTCTGTCTAAAGATCCGAACGAGAAACGCGATCATATGGTTCTG
CTGGAGTTCGTAACCGCAGCGGGCATCACGCATGGTATGGATGAACTGTACAAATGATGATAATAATCTA
GACCAGGCATCAAATAAAACGAAAGGCTCAGTCGAAAGACTGGGCCTTTCGTTTTATCTGTTGTTTGTCG
GTGAACGCTCTCTACTAGAGTCACACTGGCTCACCTTCGGGTGGGCCTTTCTGCGTTTATAGGTACCCGT
GGATCCTCTAGAGTCGACCTGCAGGCATGCAAGCTTTTTACGGCTAGCTCAGTCCTAGGTATAGTGCTAG
CCCAGCCAGAGAAACACTCTTTAACAGGGGGTAGTATGATGTCTCGTTTAGATAAAAGTAAAGTGATTAA
CAGCGCATTAGAGCTGCTTAATGAGGTCGGAATCGAAGGTTTAACAACCCGTAAACTCGCCCAGAAGCTA
GGTGTAGAGCAGCCTACATTGTATTGGCATGTAAAAAATAAGCGGGCTTTGCTCGACGCCTTAGCCATTG
AGATGTTAGATAGGCACCATACTCACTTTTGCCCTTTAGAAGGGGAAAGCTGGCAAGATTTTTTACGTAA
TAACGCTAAAAGTTTTAGATGTGCTTTACTAAGTCATCGCGATGGAGCAAAAGTACATTTAGGTACACGG
CCTACAGAAAAACAGTATGAAACTCTCGAAAATCAATTAGCCTTTTTATGCCAACAAGGTTTTTCACTAG
AGAATGCATTATATGCACTCAGCGCAGTGGGGCATTTTACTTTAGGTTGCGTATTGGAAGATCAAGAGCA
TCAAGTCGCTAAAGAAGAAAGGGAAACACCTACTACTGATAGTATGCCGCCATTATTACGACAAGCTATC
GAATTATTTGATCACCAAGGTGCAGAGCCAGCCTTCTTATTCGGCCTTGAATTGATCATATGCGGATTAG
AAAAACAACTTAAATGTGAAAGTGGGTCTTAA
