Features (pLannotate 1.2.2; 15 found; start..end, strand, type, name):
    127..200     +  promoter       PLtetO-1 promoter: modified phage lambda PL promoter with tet operator sites (Lutz and Bujard, 1997)
    236..925     +  CDS            torR: TORR_ECOLI - Experimental evidence at protein level: Swiss-Prot protein existence level 1. Member of the two-component regulatory system TorS/TorR involved in the anaerobic utilization of trimethylamine-N-oxide (TMAO). Phosphorylated TorR activates the transcription of the torCAD operon by binding to four decameric boxes located in the torCAD promoter. Box1, 2 and 4 contain the DNA sequence 5'-CTGTTCATAT-3' and box3 contains the DNA sequence 5'-CCGTTCATCC-3'. Phosphorylated as well as unphosphorylated TorR negatively regulates its own expression by binding to box1 and 2. From Escherichia coli
    949..1020    +  terminator     rrnB T1 terminator: transcription terminator T1 from the E. coli rrnB gene
   1036..1063    +  terminator     T7Te terminator: phage T7 early transcription terminator
   1334..2047    +  CDS            superfolder GFP: GFP variant that folds robustly even when fused to poorly folded proteins (Pédelacq et al., 2006)
   2074..2145    +  terminator     rrnB T1 terminator: transcription terminator T1 from the E. coli rrnB gene
   2161..2188    +  terminator     T7Te terminator: phage T7 early transcription terminator
   2195..2239    +  misc_feature   MCS (fragment): pUC18/19 multiple cloning site
   2246..2274    +  promoter       J23119 promoter (fragment): bacterial promoter (Registry of Standard Biological Parts BBa J23119)
   2309..2935    +  CDS            TetR: tetracycline repressor TetR; tetR; TetR binds to the tetracycline operator tetO to inhibit transcription. This inhibition can be relieved by adding tetracycline or doxycycline.
   2941..3027    +  terminator     rrnB T1 terminator: Escherichia coli rrnB; transcription terminator T1 from the E. coli rrnB gene
   3192..3780    -  rep_origin     ori: high-copy-number ColE1/pMB1/pBR322/pUC origin of replication
   3868..3962    -  terminator     lambda t0 terminator: transcription terminator from phage lambda
   3986..4642    -  CDS            cat: CAT_ECOLX - Experimental evidence at protein level: Swiss-Prot protein existence level 1. This enzyme is an effector of chloramphenicol resistance in bacteria. From Escherichia coli. This protein is used as a marker in many commonly used cloning vectors, such as pACYC184.
   4643..18      -  promoter       cat promoter (across the origin): promoter of the E. coli cat gene encoding chloramphenicol acetyltransferase
>Addgene plasmid #125077 | pKD250.2 | addgene full sequence | sequence record 247901 | Addgene NGS Result
GGAACCTCTTACGGGCCGGCCAACGTCTCATTTTCGCCAGATATCGACGTCTAAGAAACCATTATTATCA
TGACATTAACCTATAAAAATAGGCGTATCACGAGGCCCTTTCGTCTTCACCTCGAGTCCCTATCAGTGAT
AGAGATTGACATCCCTATCAGTGATAGAGATACTGAGCACATCAGCAGGACGCACTGACCTAAGCGTAAA
ATAAGTAAATTACACCTATACAAGTATGCCACATCACATTGTTATTGTTGAAGATGAGCCGGTTACCCAG
GCGCGATTACAATCCTACTTCACTCAGGAGGGGTATACCGTTTCCGTTACGGCGAGCGGTGCTGGGCTAC
GGGAAATTATGCAGAATCAGTCGGTAGATTTAATTCTGCTGGATATCAACTTACCCGATGAAAATGGCCT
GATGTTAACCCGCGCCCTGCGAGAACGCTCAACGGTGGGGATTATTCTGGTTACCGGACGCAGCGATCGG
ATTGACCGTATTGTTGGGCTGGAAATGGGCGCAGACGATTACGTCACCAAACCGCTGGAACTGCGCGAAC
TGGTAGTACGGGTGAAAAATCTGCTCTGGCGAATCGACCTCGCGCGACAAGCTCAACCGCACACTCAGGA
CAACTGCTATCGCTTTGCCGGTTATTGCCTGAATGTGTCGCGCCATACGCTGGAGCGGGATGGCGAGCCG
ATTAAACTGACCCGCGCAGAGTATGAAATGTTGGTGGCATTTGTGACGAATCCGGGCGAAATTCTCAGCC
GTGAACGTCTGCTACGTATGCTTTCTGCGCGTCGGGTGGAAAACCCTGACCTGCGCACCGTCGATGTGTT
AATTCGTCGTTTACGTCATAAACTCAGCGCGGATTTACTGGTGACGCAACATGGTGAAGGTTATTTCTTA
GCCGCTGATGTGTGCTAATAATAATCTAGACCAGGCATCAAATAAAACGAAAGGCTCAGTCGAAAGACTG
GGCCTTTCGTTTTATCTGTTGTTTGTCGGTGAACGCTCTCTACTAGAGTCACACTGGCTCACCTTCGGGT
GGGCCTTTCTGCGTTTATAGTAAATCACTGCATAATTCGTGTCGCTCAAGGCGCACTCCCGTTCTGGATA
ATGTTTTTTGCGCCGACATCATAACGGTTCTGGCAAATATTCTGAAATGAGCTGGTTAGCTAGTCACAGA
GGGTTTTACTCATTCTGTTCATATCTGTTCATATTCTGCCGTAAGCCGTTCATCCTGACCAGTGCCGCTG
TTCATATTTGCTCATTAAGATCGCTTCACTAAACCATAATTCTACAGGGGTTATTAAAGAGGAGAAATAC
TAGATGCGTAAAGGCGAAGAGCTGTTCACTGGTGTCGTCCCTATTCTGGTGGAACTGGATGGTGATGTCA
ACGGTCATAAGTTTTCCGTGCGTGGCGAGGGTGAAGGTGACGCAACTAATGGTAAACTGACGCTGAAGTT
CATCTGTACTACTGGTAAACTGCCGGTACCTTGGCCGACTCTGGTAACGACGCTGACTTATGGTGTTCAG
TGCTTTGCTCGTTATCCGGACCATATGAAGCAGCATGACTTCTTCAAGTCCGCCATGCCGGAAGGCTATG
TGCAGGAACGCACGATTTCCTTTAAGGATGACGGCACGTACAAAACGCGTGCGGAAGTGAAATTTGAAGG
CGATACCCTGGTAAACCGCATTGAGCTGAAAGGCATTGACTTTAAAGAAGACGGCAATATCCTGGGCCAT
AAGCTGGAATACAATTTTAACAGCCACAATGTTTACATCACCGCCGATAAACAAAAAAATGGCATTAAAG
CGAATTTTAAAATTCGCCACAACGTGGAGGATGGCAGCGTGCAGCTGGCTGATCACTACCAGCAAAACAC
TCCAATCGGTGATGGTCCTGTTCTGCTGCCAGACAATCACTATCTGAGCACGCAAAGCGTTCTGTCTAAA
GATCCGAACGAGAAACGCGATCATATGGTTCTGCTGGAGTTCGTAACCGCAGCGGGCATCACGCATGGTA
TGGATGAACTGTACAAATGATGATAATAATCTAGACCAGGCATCAAATAAAACGAAAGGCTCAGTCGAAA
GACTGGGCCTTTCGTTTTATCTGTTGTTTGTCGGTGAACGCTCTCTACTAGAGTCACACTGGCTCACCTT
CGGGTGGGCCTTTCTGCGTTTATAGGTACCCGTGGATCCTCTAGAGTCGACCTGCAGGCATGCAAGCTTT
TTACGGCTAGCTCAGTCCTAGGTATAGTGCTAGCCCAGCCAGAGAAACACTCTTTAACAGGGGGTAGTAT
GATGTCTCGTTTAGATAAAAGTAAAGTGATTAACAGCGCATTAGAGCTGCTTAATGAGGTCGGAATCGAA
GGTTTAACAACCCGTAAACTCGCCCAGAAGCTAGGTGTAGAGCAGCCTACATTGTATTGGCATGTAAAAA
ATAAGCGGGCTTTGCTCGACGCCTTAGCCATTGAGATGTTAGATAGGCACCATACTCACTTTTGCCCTTT
AGAAGGGGAAAGCTGGCAAGATTTTTTACGTAATAACGCTAAAAGTTTTAGATGTGCTTTACTAAGTCAT
CGCGATGGAGCAAAAGTACATTTAGGTACACGGCCTACAGAAAAACAGTATGAAACTCTCGAAAATCAAT
TAGCCTTTTTATGCCAACAAGGTTTTTCACTAGAGAATGCATTATATGCACTCAGCGCAGTGGGGCATTT
TACTTTAGGTTGCGTATTGGAAGATCAAGAGCATCAAGTCGCTAAAGAAGAAAGGGAAACACCTACTACT
GATAGTATGCCGCCATTATTACGACAAGCTATCGAATTATTTGATCACCAAGGTGCAGAGCCAGCCTTCT
TATTCGGCCTTGAATTGATCATATGCGGATTAGAAAAACAACTTAAATGTGAAAGTGGGTCTTAAGGCAT
CAAATAAAACGAAAGGCTCAGTCGAAAGACTGGGCCTTTCGTTTTATCTGTTGTTTGTCGGTGAACGCTC
TCCTGAGTAGGACAAATCCGCCGCCCTAGACCTAGGGCGTTCGGCTGCGGCGAGCGGTATCAGCTCACTC
AAAGGCGGTAATACGGTTATCCACAGAATCAGGGGATAACGCATGCAAGAACATGTGAGCAAAAGGCCAG
CAAAAGGCCAGGAACCGTAAAAAGGCCGCGTTGCTGGCGTTTTTCCATAGGCTCCGCCCCCCTGACGAGC
ATCACAAAAATCGACGCTCAAGTCAGAGGTGGCGAAACCCGACAGGACTATAAAGATACCAGGCGTTTCC
CCCTGGAAGCTCCCTCGTGCGCTCTCCTGTTCCGACCCTGCCGCTTACCGGATACCTGTCCGCCTTTCTC
CCTTCGGGAAGCGTGGCGCTTTCTCATAGCTCACGCTGTAGGTATCTCAGTTCGGTGTAGGTCGTTCGCT
CCAAGCTGGGCTGTGTGCACGAACCCCCCGTTCAGCCCGACCGCTGCGCCTTATCCGGTAACTATCGTCT
TGAGTCCAACCCGGTAAGACACGACTTATCGCCACTGGCAGCAGCCACTGGTAACAGGATTAGCAGAGCG
AGGTATGTAGGCGGTGCTACAGAGTTCTTGAAGTGGTGGCCTAACTACGGCTACACTAGAAGGACAGTAT
TTGGTATCTGCGCTCTGCTGAAGCCAGTTACCTTCGGAAAAAGAGTTGGTAGCTCTTGATCCGGCAAACA
AACCACCGCTGGTAGCGGTGGTTTTTTTGTTTGCAAGCAGCAGATTACGCGCAGAAAAAAAGGATCTCAA
GAAGATCCTTTGATCTTTTCTACGGGGTCTGACGCTCAGTGGAACGAAAACTCACGTTAAGGGATTTTGG
TCATGACTAGTGCTTGGATTCTCACCAATAAAAAACGCCCGGCGGCAACCGAGCGTTCTGAACAAATCCA
GATGGAGTTCTGAGGTCATTACTGGATCTATCAACAGGAGTCCAAGCGAGCTCGATATCAAATTACGCCC
CGCCCTGCCACTCATCGCAGTACTGTTGTAATTCATTAAGCATTCTGCCGACATGGAAGCCATCACAAAC
GGCATGATGAACCTGAATCGCCAGCGGCATCAGCACCTTGTCGCCTTGCGTATAATATTTGCCCATGGTG
AAAACGGGGGCGAAGAAGTTGTCCATATTGGCCACGTTTAAATCAAAACTGGTGAAACTCACCCAGGGAT
TGGCTGAGACGAAAAACATATTCTCAATAAACCCTTTAGGGAAATAGGCCAGGTTTTCACCATAACACGC
CACATCTTGCGAATATATGTGTAGAAACTGCCGGAAATCGTCGTGGTATTCACTCCAGAGCGATGAAAAC
GTTTCAGTTTGCTCATGGAAAACGGTGTAACAAGGGTGAACACTATCCCATATCACCAGCTCACCGTCTT
TCATTGCCATACGAAATTCCGGATGAGCATTCATCAGGCGGGCAAGAATGTGAATAAAGGCCGGATAAAA
CTTGTGCTTATTTTTCTTTACGGTCTTTAAAAAGGCCGTAATATCCAGCTGAACGGTCTGGTTATAGGTA
CATTGAGCAACTGACTGAAATGCCTCAAAATGTTCTTTACGATGCCATTGGGATATATCAACGGTGGTAT
ATCCAGTGATTTTTTTCTCCATTTTAGCTTCCTTAGCTCCTGAAAATCTCGATAACTCAAAAAATACGAC
CGGTAGTGATCTTATTTCATTATGGTGAAAGTT
